Addgene plasmid #214752: pCI AscI MR1 res
Purpose: expresses human MR1 resistant to CRISPR editing with a specific sgRNA in mammalian cells
Depositing lab: David Lewinsohn. Depositing organization: Oregon Health & Science University. Publication: Delivery of loaded MR1 monomer results in efficient ligand exchange to host MR1 and subsequent MR1T cell activation. Kulicke CA, Swarbrick GM, Ladd NA, Cansler M, Null M, Worley A, Lemon C, Ahmed T, Bennett J, Lust TN, Heisler CM, Huber ME, Krawic JR, Ankley LM, McBride SK, Tafesse FG, Olive AJ, Hildebrand WH, Lewinsohn DA, Adams EJ, Lewinsohn DM, Harriff MJ. Commun Biol. 2024 Feb 24;7(1):228. doi: 10.1038/s42003-024-05912-4. PubMed 38402309.
Backbone
  Vector backbone: pCI
  Backbone manufacturer: Promega
  Backbone size w/o insert (bp): 4017
  Total vector size (bp): 6363
  Modifications to backbone: inserted AscI restriction site upstream of CMV promoter - see Karamooz et al, 2019 (PMID: 30886396)
  Vector type: Mammalian Expression
Growth in bacteria
  Bacterial resistance: Ampicillin, 100 μg/mL
  Growth temperature: 37°C
  Growth strain: DH5alpha
  Copy number: Unknown
Gene/Insert
  Gene/Insert name: MHC class I-related protein 1 (alt name: MR1)
  Species: H. sapiens (human)
  Insert size (bp): 2381
  Mutation: silent mutations to prevent editing by CRISPR/Cas9 + sgRNA A from Laugel et al (PMID: 27307560)
  GenBank ID: NM_001531.3
  Entrez Gene: MR1 (a.k.a. HLALS)
  Promoter: CMV
  Tag / fusion protein: IRES eGFP (C terminal on insert)
  Cloning method: Restriction Enzyme; 5′ cloning site EcoRI (not destroyed); 3′ cloning site XmaI (not destroyed)
  Sequencing primers: 5′ CAGCTCTTAAGGCTAGAGTA; 3′ ctgagcaaagaccccaacgagaa
Resource information
  A portion of this plasmid was derived from a plasmid made by: Insert was designed based on NM_001531.3 with the IRES found in Olive et al, 2014 (PMID: 24439903) and ordered from Thermo Fisher Gene Art
Terms and licenses: Academic/Nonprofit Terms; Industry Terms: Not Available to Industry
How to cite: pCI AscI MR1 res was a gift from David Lewinsohn (Addgene plasmid # 214752 ; http://n2t.net/addgene:214752 ; RRID:Addgene_214752)
