[The description below was written by a language model from this plasmid's Addgene catalogue record and pLannotate feature annotations shown in this document.]
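Description:
pCI AscI MR1 res is a mammalian expression plasmid of 6,363 bp built on the Promega pCI backbone, which was modified by adding an AscI restriction site upstream of the CMV promoter. It is propagated in E. coli through a high-copy ColE1/pUC-type origin and selected with ampicillin via the β-lactamase gene. An f1 phage origin is also present, along with short remnants of bom, rop, lacZα and SV40 large T antigen sequences that are backbone leftovers rather than functional parts.

The expression cassette is driven by the human cytomegalovirus immediate-early enhancer and promoter, followed by the pCI chimeric β-globin/immunoglobulin intron, which generally improves mRNA processing and expression, and a T7 promoter that could allow in vitro transcription. The synthesized insert, cloned between EcoRI and XmaI, encodes human MR1 (MHC class I-related protein 1), the antigen-presenting molecule that displays microbial riboflavin-derived metabolites to MAIT and other MR1-restricted T cells. The coding sequence carries silent mutations that leave the protein unchanged but prevent recognition by a specific published MR1-targeting sgRNA with Cas9. Downstream, an EMCV IRES directs translation of EGFP from the same transcript. EGFP is therefore a separate co-expressed reporter marking transfected cells rather than a fusion to MR1. An SV40 polyadenylation signal follows the cassette, although it is annotated on the reverse strand.

The construct is intended to express MR1 in mammalian cells where the endogenous gene is or has been targeted by that sgRNA. This would suit rescue or reconstitution experiments in MR1 knockout cells when studying MR1 antigen presentation and MR1T cell activation.
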