Features (pLannotate 1.2.2; 17 found; start..end, strand, type, name):
    412..511     -  misc_feature   bom (fragment): basis of mobility region from pBR322
    613..648     -  CDS            rop (fragment): Rop protein, which maintains plasmids at low copy number; rop
    743..847     +  promoter       AmpR promoter: bla
    848..1708    +  CDS            AmpR: β-lactamase; bla; confers resistance to ampicillin, carbenicillin, and related antibiotics
   1879..2467    +  rep_origin     ori: high-copy-number ColE1/pMB1/pBR322/pUC origin of replication
   2691..3068    +  enhancer       CMV enhancer: human cytomegalovirus immediate early enhancer
   3070..3269    +  promoter       CMV promoter: human cytomegalovirus (CMV) immediate early promoter
   3408..3540    +  intron         chimeric intron: chimera between introns from human β-globin and immunoglobulin heavy chain genes
   3585..3603    +  promoter       T7 promoter: promoter for bacteriophage T7 RNA polymerase
   3620..4642    +  CDS            MR1: HMR1_HUMAN - Experimental evidence at protein level: Swiss-Prot protein existence level 1. Antigen-presenting molecule specialized in displaying microbial pyrimidine-based metabolites to alpha-beta T cell receptors (TCR) on innate-type mucosal-associated invariant T (MAIT) cells (PubMed:23051753, PubMed:26795251, PubMed:12794138, PubMed:19416870, PubMed:22692454, PubMed:23846752). In complex with B2M preferentially presents riboflavin-derived metabolites to semi-invariant TRAV1-2 TCRs on MAIT cells, guiding immune surveillance of the microbial metabolome at mucosal epithelial barriers (PubMed:
   4651..4676    +  misc_feature   MCS (fragment): multiple cloning site
   4793..5255    +  misc_feature   IRES: internal ribosome entry site (IRES) of the encephalomyocarditis virus (EMCV)
   5269..5988    +  CDS            EGFP: the original enhanced GFP (Yang et al., 1996) mammalian codon-optimized
   6017..6138    -  polyA_signal   SV40 poly(A) signal: SV40 polyadenylation signal
   6161..6229    -  CDS            large T antigen (fragment): large T antigen from SV40 (simian virus 40)
   6248..6315    +  CDS            lacZα (fragment): LacZα fragment of β-galactosidase; lacZ fragment
   6319..384     +  rep_origin     f1 ori (across the origin) (sequence partly withheld): f1 bacteriophage origin of replication; arrow indicates direction of (+) strand synthesis
>Addgene plasmid #214752 | pCI AscI MR1 res | addgene full sequence | sequence record 430720 | Addgene NGS Result
[79 nt withheld, positions 1-79]
C
[91 nt withheld, positions 81-171]
A
[49 nt withheld, positions 173-221]
CCTTTGACGTTGGAGTCCACGTTCTTT
[37 nt withheld, positions 249-285]
ACCCTATCTCGGTCTATTCTTTTGATTTATAAGGGATTTTGCCGATTTCGGCCTATTGGTTAAAAAATGA
GCTGATTTAACAAAAATTTAACGCGAATTTTAACAAAATATTAACGCTTACAATTTCCTGATGCGGTATT
TTCTCCTTACGCATCTGTGCGGTATTTCACACCGCATATGGTGCACTCTCAGTACAATCTGCTCTGATGC
CGCATAGTTAAGCCAGCCCCGACACCCGCCAACACCCGCTGACGCGCCCTGACGGGCTTGTCTGCTCCCG
GCATCCGCTTACAGACAAGCTGTGACCGTCTCCGGGAGCTGCATGTGTCAGAGGTTTTCACCGTCATCAC
CGAAACGCGCGAGACGAAAGGGCCTCGTGATACGCCTATTTTTATAGGTTAATGTCATGATAATAATGGT
TTCTTAGACGTCAGGTGGCACTTTTCGGGGAAATGTGCGCGGAACCCCTATTTGTTTATTTTTCTAAATA
CATTCAAATATGTATCCGCTCATGAGACAATAACCCTGATAAATGCTTCAATAATATTGAAAAAGGAAGA
GTATGAGTATTCAACATTTCCGTGTCGCCCTTATTCCCTTTTTTGCGGCATTTTGCCTTCCTGTTTTTGC
TCACCCAGAAACGCTGGTGAAAGTAAAAGATGCTGAAGATCAGTTGGGTGCACGAGTGGGTTACATCGAA
CTGGATCTCAACAGCGGTAAGATCCTTGAGAGTTTTCGCCCCGAAGAACGTTTTCCAATGATGAGCACTT
TTAAAGTTCTGCTATGTGGCGCGGTATTATCCCGTATTGACGCCGGGCAAGAGCAACTCGGTCGCCGCAT
ACACTATTCTCAGAATGACTTGGTTGAGTACTCACCAGTCACAGAAAAGCATCTTACGGATGGCATGACA
GTAAGAGAATTATGCAGTGCTGCCATAACCATGAGTGATAACACTGCGGCCAACTTACTTCTGACAACGA
TCGGAGGACCGAAGGAGCTAACCGCTTTTTTGCACAACATGGGGGATCATGTAACTCGCCTTGATCGTTG
GGAACCGGAGCTGAATGAAGCCATACCAAACGACGAGCGTGACACCACGATGCCTGTAGCAATGGCAACA
ACGTTGCGCAAACTATTAACTGGCGAACTACTTACTCTAGCTTCCCGGCAACAATTAATAGACTGGATGG
AGGCGGATAAAGTTGCAGGACCACTTCTGCGCTCGGCCCTTCCGGCTGGCTGGTTTATTGCTGATAAATC
TGGAGCCGGTGAGCGTGGGTCTCGCGGTATCATTGCAGCACTGGGGCCAGATGGTAAGCCCTCCCGTATC
GTAGTTATCTACACGACGGGGAGTCAGGCAACTATGGATGAACGAAATAGACAGATCGCTGAGATAGGTG
CCTCACTGATTAAGCATTGGTAACTGTCAGACCAAGTTTACTCATATATACTTTAGATTGATTTAAAACT
TCATTTTTAATTTAAAAGGATCTAGGTGAAGATCCTTTTTGATAATCTCATGACCAAAATCCCTTAACGT
GAGTTTTCGTTCCACTGAGCGTCAGACCCCGTAGAAAAGATCAAAGGATCTTCTTGAGATCCTTTTTTTC
TGCGCGTAATCTGCTGCTTGCAAACAAAAAAACCACCGCTACCAGCGGTGGTTTGTTTGCCGGATCAAGA
GCTACCAACTCTTTTTCCGAAGGTAACTGGCTTCAGCAGAGCGCAGATACCAAATACTGTTCTTCTAGTG
TAGCCGTAGTTAGGCCACCACTTCAAGAACTCTGTAGCACCGCCTACATACCTCGCTCTGCTAATCCTGT
TACCAGTGGCTGCTGCCAGTGGCGATAAGTCGTGTCTTACCGGGTTGGACTCAAGACGATAGTTACCGGA
TAAGGCGCAGCGGTCGGGCTGAACGGGGGGTTCGTGCACACAGCCCAGCTTGGAGCGAACGACCTACACC
GAACTGAGATACCTACAGCGTGAGCTATGAGAAAGCGCCACGCTTCCCGAAGGGAGAAAGGCGGACAGGT
ATCCGGTAAGCGGCAGGGTCGGAACAGGAGAGCGCACGAGGGAGCTTCCAGGGGGAAACGCCTGGTATCT
TTATAGTCCTGTCGGGTTTCGCCACCTCTGACTTGAGCGTCGATTTTTGTGATGCTCGTCAGGGGGGCGG
AGCCTATGGAAAAACGCCAGCAACGCGGCCTTTTTACGGTTCCTGGCCTTTTGCTGGCCTTTTGCTCACA
TGGCTCGACAGGCGCGCCGGCCGGCCTCAATATTGGCCATTAGCCATATTATTCATTGGTTATATAGCAT
AAATCAATATTGGCTATTGGCCATTGCATACGTTGTATCTATATCATAATATGTACATTTATATTGGCTC
ATGTCCAATATGACCGCCATGTTGGCATTGATTATTGACTAGTTATTAATAGTAATCAATTACGGGGTCA
TTAGTTCATAGCCCATATATGGAGTTCCGCGTTACATAACTTACGGTAAATGGCCCGCCTGGCTGACCGC
CCAACGACCCCCGCCCATTGACGTCAATAATGACGTATGTTCCCATAGTAACGCCAATAGGGACTTTCCA
TTGACGTCAATGGGTGGAGTATTTACGGTAAACTGCCCACTTGGCAGTACATCAAGTGTATCATATGCCA
AGTCCGCCCCCTATTGACGTCAATGACGGTAAATGGCCCGCCTGGCATTATGCCCAGTACATGACCTTAC
GGGACTTTCCTACTTGGCAGTACATCTACGTATTAGTCATCGCTATTACCATGGTGATGCGGTTTTGGCA
GTACACCAATGGGCGTGGATAGCGGTTTGACTCACGGGGATTTCCAAGTCTCCACCCCATTGACGTCAAT
GGGAGTTTGTTTTGGCACCAAAATCAACGGGACTTTCCAAAATGTCGTAATAACCCCGCCCCGTTGACGC
AAATGGGCGGTAGGCGTGTACGGTGGGAGGTCTATATAAGCAGAGCTCGTTTAGTGAACCGTCAGATCAC
TAGAAGCTTTATTCACCGGTGTTATCACAGTTAAATTGCTAACGCAGTCAGTGCTTCTGACACAACAGTC
TCGAACTTAAGCTGCAGAAGTTGGTCGTGAGGCACTGGGCAGGTAAGTATCAAGGTTACAAGACAGGTTT
AAGGAGACCAATAGAAACTGGGCTTGTCGAGACAGAGAAGACTCTTGCGTTTCTGATAGGCACCTATTGG
TCTTACTGACATCCACTTTGCCTTTCTCTCCACAGGTGTCCACTCCCAGTTCAATTACAGCTCTTAAGGC
TAGAGTACTTAATACGACTCACTATAGGCTAGCCTCGAGAATTCATGGGGGAACTGATGGCGTTCCTGTT
ACCTCTCATCATTGTGTTAATGGTGAAGCACAGCGATTCCCGGACGCACTCTCTGAGATATTTTCGCCTG
GGCGTCAGCGATCCCATCCATGGGGTCCCTGAATTTATTTCGGTTGGGTACGTGGACTCGCACCCTATCA
CCACATATGACAGTGTCACTCGGCAGAAGGAGCCACGGGCCCCATGGATGGCAGAGAACCTCGCGCCTGA
TCACTGGGAGAGGTACACTCAGCTGCTGAGGGGCTGGCAGCAGATGTTCAAGGTGGAACTGAAGCGCCTA
CAGAGGCACTACAATCACTCAGGGTCTCACACTTACCAGAGAATGATTGGCTGTGAGCTGCTGGAGGATG
GAAGCACCACAGGATTTCTGCAGTATGCATATGACGGGCAGGATTTCCTGATCTTCAATAAAGACACCCT
CTCCTGGCTGGCTGTAGATAATGTGGCTCACACCATCAAGCAGGCATGGGAGGCCAATCAGCATGAGTTG
CTGTATCAAAAGAATTGGCTGGAAGAAGAATGTATTGCCTGGCTAAAGAGATTCCTGGAGTATGGGAAAG
ACACCCTACAAAGAACAGAGCCCCCACTGGTCAGAGTAAATCGCAAAGAAACTTTTCCAGGGGTTACAGC
TCTCTTCTGCAAAGCTCATGGCTTTTACCCCCCAGAAATTTACATGACATGGATGAAAAACGGGGAAGAA
ATTGTCCAAGAAATTGATTATGGAGACATTCTTCCCAGTGGGGATGGAACCTATCAGGCGTGGGCATCAA
TTGAGCTTGATCCTCAGAGCAGCAACCTTTACTCCTGTCATGTGGAGCACTGCGGTGTCCACATGGTTCT
TCAGGTCCCCCAGGAATCAGAAACTATCCCTCTTGTGATGAAAGCTGTCTCTGGGTCCATTGTCCTTGTC
ATTGTGCTGGCTGGAGTTGGTGTTCTAGTCTGGAGAAGAAGGCCCCGAGAGCAAAATGGAGCCATCTACC
TTCCAACACCAGATCGATGACGGCCAATTCTGCAGTCGACGGTACCGCGGGATCCGCCCCTCTCCCTCCC
CCCCCCCTAACGTTACTGGCCGAAGCCGCTTGGAATAAGGCCGGTGTGCGTTTGTCTATATGTTATTTTC
CACCATATTGCCGTCTTTTGGCAATGTGAGGGCCCGGAAACCTGGCCCTGTCTTCTTGACGAGCATTCCT
AGGGGTCTTTCCCCTCTCGCCAAAGGAATGCAAGGTCTGTTGAATGTCGTGAAGGAAGCAGTTCCTCTGG
AAGCTTCTTGAAGACAAACAACGTCTGTAGCGACCCTTTGCAGGCAGCGGAACCCCCCACCTGGCGACAG
GTGCCTCTGCGGCCAAAAGCCACGTGTATAAGATACACCTGCAAAGGCGGCACAACCCCAGTGCCACGTT
GTGAGTTGGATAGTTGTGGAAAGAGTCAAATGGCTCTCCTCAAGCGTATTCAACAAGGGGCTGAAGGATG
CCCAGAAGGTACCCCATTGTATGGGATCTGATCTGGGGCCTCGGTGCACATGCTTTACATGTGTTTAGTC
GAGGTTAAAAAAACGTCTAGGCCCCCCGAACCACGGGGACGTGGTTTTCCTTTGAAAAACACGATGATAA
TATGGCCACAACCATGGTGAGCAAGGGCGAGGAGCTGTTCACCGGGGTGGTGCCCATCCTGGTCGAGCTG
GACGGCGACGTAAACGGCCACAAGTTCAGCGTGTCCGGCGAGGGCGAGGGCGATGCCACCTACGGCAAGC
TGACCCTGAAGTTCATCTGCACCACCGGCAAGCTGCCCGTGCCCTGGCCCACCCTCGTGACCACCCTGAC
CTACGGCGTGCAGTGCTTCAGCCGCTACCCCGACCACATGAAGCAGCACGACTTCTTCAAGTCCGCCATG
CCCGAAGGCTACGTCCAGGAGCGCACCATCTTCTTCAAGGACGACGGCAACTACAAGACCCGCGCCGAGG
TGAAGTTCGAGGGCGACACCCTGGTGAACCGCATCGAGCTGAAGGGCATCGACTTCAAGGAGGACGGCAA
CATCCTGGGGCACAAGCTGGAGTACAACTACAACAGCCACAACGTCTATATCATGGCCGACAAGCAGAAG
AACGGCATCAAGGTGAACTTCAAGATCCGCCACAACATCGAGGACGGCAGCGTGCAGCTCGCCGACCACT
ACCAGCAGAACACCCCCATCGGCGACGGCCCCGTGCTGCTGCCCGACAACCACTACCTGAGCACCCAGTC
CGCCCTGAGCAAAGACCCCAACGAGAAGCGCGATCACATGGTCCTGCTGGAGTTCGTGACCGCCGCCGGG
ATCACTCTCGGCATGGACGAGCTGTACAAGTAACCCGGGCGGCCGCTTCGAGCAGACATGATAAGATACA
TTGATGAGTTTGGACAAACCACAACTAGAATGCAGTGAAAAAAATGCTTTATTTGTGAAATTTGTGATGC
TATTGCTTTATTTGTAACCATTATAAGCTGCAATAAACAAGTTAACAACAACAATTGCATTCATTTTATG
TTTCAGGTTCAGGGGGAGATGTGGGAGGTTTTTTAAAGCAAGTAAAACCTCTACAAATGTGGTAAAATCG
ATAAGGATCCGGGCTGGCGTAATAGCGAAGAGGCCCGCACCGATCGCCCTTCCCAACAGTTGCGCAGCCT
GAATGGCGAATGG
[45 nt withheld, positions 6319-6363]
